Addgene plasmid #70385: R777-E101 Hs.HRAS
Purpose: Gateway ORF clone of human HRAS [NM_005343.2] with stop codon (for native or N-terminal fusions)
Depositing lab: Dominic Esposito. Depositing organization: National Cancer Institute (NCI).
Backbone
  Vector backbone: pDonor-255
  Backbone size w/o insert (bp): 2693
  Vector type: Gateway Entry Clone
Growth in bacteria
  Bacterial resistance: Spectinomycin, 50 μg/mL
  Growth temperature: 37°C
  Growth strain: DH10B
  Copy number: High Copy
Gene/Insert
  Gene/Insert name: HRAS (alt name: NM_005343.2)
  Species: H. sapiens (human)
  Insert size (bp): 570
  Entrez Gene: HRAS (a.k.a. C-BAS/HAS, C-H-RAS, C-HA-RAS1, CTLO, H-RASIDX, HAMSV, HRAS1, RASH1, p21ras)
  Cloning method: Gateway Cloning
  Sequencing primers: 5′ M13F 23-mer (5'-CCCAGTCACGACGTTGTAAAACG); 3′ attLR 23-mer (5'-TAACATCAGAGATTTTGAGACAC)
Terms and licenses: Academic/Nonprofit Terms; Industry Terms: Not Available to Industry
How to cite: R777-E101 Hs.HRAS was a gift from Dominic Esposito (Addgene plasmid # 70385 ; http://n2t.net/addgene:70385 ; RRID:Addgene_70385)
