[The description below was written by a language model from this plasmid's Addgene catalogue record and pLannotate feature annotations shown in this document.]
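Description:
R777-E101 Hs.HRAS is a Gateway entry clone built on the pDonor-255 backbone that carries the human HRAS open reading frame (reference transcript NM_005343.2). It is a small bacterial plasmid of about 3.3 kb, made up of a roughly 2.7 kb backbone and a 570 bp insert. A high-copy ColE1/pUC-type origin maintains it in E. coli. Selection is with spectinomycin, conferred by an aadA (SmR) aminoglycoside adenylyltransferase gene. Fragments of a class 1 integron Pc promoter and of a gentamicin acetyltransferase gene lie just upstream of aadA and probably reflect the origin of the resistance cassette. Short lacZα and lacI fragments are also annotated and appear to be backbone remnants. rrnB T1 and T2 terminators sit upstream of the cloning region, where they would be expected to insulate the insert from read-through transcription.

The HRAS coding sequence encodes the small GTPase p21ras, which binds GDP/GTP and acts in Ras signal transduction. It is flanked by two attL recombination sites, which the automated annotation calls attL3 on the 5′ side and a partial attL2 on the 3′ side. No promoter driving HRAS is annotated, as expected for an entry clone, which is not itself an expression vector. Instead, an LR Clonase reaction transfers the ORF into attR-containing destination vectors that supply the promoter, tags and host-specific elements. Because the ORF retains its stop codon, the clone suits expression of native HRAS or N-terminal fusions, but not C-terminal fusions. The record mentions no mutations or tags in the insert.
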