Features (pLannotate 1.2.2; 11 found; start..end, strand, type, name):
     18..54      -  CDS            lacZα (fragment): LacZα fragment of β-galactosidase; lacZ fragment
     85..180     +  protein_bind   attL3: mutant version of attL; recombination site for the Gateway® LR reaction LR Clonase™
    183..749     +  CDS            HRAS (sequence partly withheld): RASH_HUMAN - Also known as HRAS1. Experimental evidence at protein level: Swiss-Prot protein existence level 1. Involved in the activation of Ras protein signal transduction (PubMed:22821884). Ras proteins bind GDP/GTP and possess intrinsic GTPase activity (PubMed:12740440, PubMed:14500341, PubMed:9020151). From Homo sapiens (Human).
    757..850     -  protein_bind   attL2 (fragment): mutant version of attL; recombination site for the Gateway® LR reaction LR Clonase™
    965..988     +  promoter       Pc promoter (fragment): intI1 (promoter lies within the coding sequence); class 1 integron promoter
   1164..1220    +  CDS            GmR (fragment): gentamycin acetyltransferase; aacC1; confers resistance to gentamycin
   1227..2018    +  CDS            SmR: aminoglycoside adenylyltransferase (Murphy, 1985); aadA; confers resistance to spectinomycin and streptomycin
   2111..2699    +  rep_origin     ori: high-copy-number ColE1/pMB1/pBR322/pUC origin of replication
   2882..2974    +  CDS            lacI (fragment): lac repressor; lacI; The lac repressor binds to the lac operator to inhibit transcription in E. coli. This inhibition can be relieved by adding lactose or isopropyl-β-D-thiogalactopyranoside (IPTG).
   3029..3056    -  terminator     rrnB T2 terminator: transcription terminator T2 from the E. coli rrnB gene
   3188..3231    +  terminator     rrnB T1 terminator: Escherichia coli rrnB; transcription terminator T1 from the E. coli rrnB gene
>Addgene plasmid #70385 | R777-E101 Hs.HRAS | depositor full sequence | sequence record 125834 | Full Sequence
TTAACGCTAGCATGGATGTTTTCCCAGTCACGACGTTGTAAAACGACGGCCAGTCTTAAAATTCGAGCTC
GGTCCGAGGATCCGAAATAATGATTTTATTTTGACTGATAGTGACCTGTTCGTTGCAACAAATTGATAAG
CAATGCTTTTTTATAATGCCAACTTTGTACAAAAAAGTTGGC
[498 nt withheld, positions 183-680]
AAGCTGCGGAAGCTGAACCCTCCTGATGAGAGTGGCCCCGGCTGCATGAGCTGCAAGTGTGTGCTCTCCT
AATCAACTTTCTTGTACAAAGTTGGCATTATAGGAAAGCATTGCTTATCAATTTGTTGCAACGAACAGGT
CACTATCAGTCAAAATAAAATCATTATTTGCATGCAAGCTTAGATCCTCTAGACCAGCCAGGACAGAAAT
GCCTCGACTTCGCTGCTACCCAAGGTTGCCGGGTGACGCACACCGTGGAAACGGATGAAGGCACGAACCC
AGTGGACATAAGCCTGTTCGGTTCGTAAGCTGTAATGCAAGTAGCGTATGCGCTCACGCAACTGGTCCAG
AACCTTGACCGAACGCAGCGGTGGTAACGGCGCAGTGGCGGTTTTCATGGCTTGTTATGACTGTTTTTTT
GGGGTACAGTCTATGCCTCGGGCATCCAAGCAGCAAGCGCGTTACGCCGTGGGTCGATGTTTGATGTTAT
GGAGCAGCAACGATGTTACGCAGCAGGGCAGTCGCCCTAAAACAAAGTTAAACATTATGAGGGAAGCGGT
GATCGCCGAAGTATCGACTCAACTATCAGAGGTAGTTGGCGTCATCGAGCGCCATCTCGAACCGACGTTG
CTGGCCGTACATTTGTACGGCTCCGCAGTGGATGGCGGCCTGAAGCCACACAGTGATATTGATTTGCTGG
TTACGGTGACCGTAAGGCTTGATGAAACAACGCGGCGAGCTTTGATCAACGACCTTTTGGAAACTTCGGC
TTCCCCTGGAGAGAGCGAGATTCTCCGCGCTGTAGAAGTCACCATTGTTGTGCACGACGACATCATTCCG
TGGCGTTATCCAGCTAAGCGCGAACTGCAATTTGGAGAATGGCAGCGCAATGACATTCTTGCAGGTATCT
TCGAGCCAGCCACGATCGACATTGATCTGGCTATCTTGCTGACAAAAGCAAGAGAACATAGCGTTGCCTT
GGTAGGTCCAGCGGCGGAGGAACTCTTTGATCCGGTTCCTGAACAGGATCTATTTGAGGCGCTAAATGAA
ACCTTAACGCTATGGAACTCGCCGCCCGACTGGGCTGGCGATGAGCGAAATGTAGTGCTTACGTTGTCCC
GCATTTGGTACAGCGCAGTAACCGGCAAAATCGCGCCGAAGGATGTCGCTGCCGACTGGGCAATGGAGCG
CCTGCCGGCCCAGTATCAGCCCGTCATACTTGAAGCTAGACAGGCTTATCTTGGACAAGAAGAAGATCGC
TTGGCCTCGCGCGCAGATCAGTTGGAAGAATTTGTCCACTACGTGAAAGGCGAGATCACCAAGGTAGTCG
GCAAATAACCCTCGAGCCACCCATGACCAAAATCCCTTAACGTGAGTTACGCGTCGTTCCACTGAGCGTC
AGACCCCGTAGAAAAGATCAAAGGATCTTCTTGAGATCCTTTTTTTCTGCGCGTAATCTGCTGCTTGCAA
ACAAAAAAACCACCGCTACCAGCGGTGGTTTGTTTGCCGGATCAAGAGCTACCAACTCTTTTTCCGAAGG
TAACTGGCTTCAGCAGAGCGCAGATACCAAATACTGTCCTTCTAGTGTAGCCGTAGTTAGGCCACCACTT
CAAGAACTCTGTAGCACCGCCTACATACCTCGCTCTGCTAATCCTGTTACCAGTGGCTGCTGCCAGTGGC
GATAAGTCGTGTCTTACCGGGTTGGACTCAAGACGATAGTTACCGGATAAGGCGCAGCGGTCGGGCTGAA
CGGGGGGTTCGTGCACACAGCCCAGCTTGGAGCGAACGACCTACACCGAACTGAGATACCTACAGCGTGA
GCATTGAGAAAGCGCCACGCTTCCCGAAGGGAGAAAGGCGGACAGGTATCCGGTAAGCGGCAGGGTCGGA
ACAGGAGAGCGCACGAGGGAGCTTCCAGGGGGAAACGCCTGGTATCTTTATAGTCCTGTCGGGTTTCGCC
ACCTCTGACTTGAGCGTCGATTTTTGTGATGCTCGTCAGGGGGGCGGAGCCTATGGAAAAACGCCAGCAA
CGCGGCCTTTTTACGGTTCCTGGCCTTTTGCTGGCCTTTTGCTCACATGTTCTTTCCTGCGTTATCCCCT
GATTCTGTGGATAACCGTATTACCGCCTTTGAGTGAGCTGATACCGCTCGCCGCAGCCGAACGACCGAGC
GCAGCGAGTCAGTGAGCGAGGAAGCGGAAGAGCGCCCAATACGCAAACCGCCTCTCCCCGCGCGTTGGCC
GATTCATTAATGCAGCTGGCACGACAGGTTTCCCGACTGGAAAGCGGGCAGTGAGCGCAACGCAATTAAT
ACGCGTACCGCTAGCCAGGAAGAGTTTGTAGAAACGCAAAAAGGCCATCCGTCAGGATGGCCTTCTGCTT
AGTTTGATGCCTGGCAGTTTATGGCGGGCGTCCTGCCCGCCACCCTCCGGGCCGTTGCTTCACAACGTTC
AAATCCGCTCCCGGCGGATTTGTCCTACTCAGGAGAGCGTTCACCGACAAACAACAGATAAAACGAAAGG
CCCAGTCTTCCGACTGAGCCTTTCGTTTTATTTGATGCCTGGCAGTTCCCTACTCTCGCG
