>Addgene plasmid #70385 | R777-E101 Hs.HRAS | addgene partial sequence | sequence record 132470 | pCR8_R1 5'-cgaaccgaacaggcttatgt-3'
GGTGTGCGTCACCCGGCAACCTTGGGTAGCAGCGAAGTCGAGGCATTTCTGTCCTGGCTGGTCTAGAGGA
TCTAAGCTTGCATGCAAATAATGATTTTATTTTGACTGATAGTGACCTGTTCGTTGCAACAAATTGATAA
GCAATGCTTTCCTATAATGCCAACTTTGTACAAGAAAGTTGATTAGGAGAGCACACACTTGCAGCTCATG
CAGCCGGGGCCACTCTCATCAGGAGGGTTCAGCTTCCGCAGCTT
[431 nt withheld, positions 255-685]
